>Addgene plasmid #147282 | pAc5.1B-lambdaN-HA-DmNot3-mut1-dsRNAres_Q | depositor full sequence | sequence record 289729 | Full Sequence
CTTCAAGGAATTAATTCTATATTCTAAAAACACAAATGATACTTCTAAAAAAAATCATGAATGGCATCAA
CTCTGAATCAAATCTTTGCAGATGCACCTACTTCTCATTTCCACTGTCACATCATTTTTCCAGATCTCGC
TGCCTGTTATGTGGCCCACAAACCAAGACACGTTTTATGGCCATTAAAGCTGGCTGATCGTCGCCAAACA
CCAAATACATATCAATATGTACATTCGAGAAAGAAGCGATCAAAGAAGCGTCTTCGGGCGAGTAGGAGAA
TGCGGAGGAGAAGGAGAACGAGCTGATCTAGTATCTCTCCACAATCCAATGCCAACTGACCAACTGGCCA
TATTCGGAGCAATTTGAAGCCAATTTCCATCGCCTGGCGATCGCTCCATTCTTGGCTATATGTTTTTCAC
CGTTCCCGGGGCCATTTTCAAAGACTCGTCGGTAAGATAAGATTGTGTCACTCGCTGTCTCTCTTCATTT
GTCGAAGAATGCTGAGGAATTTCGCGATGACGTCGGCGAGTATTTTGAAGAATGAGAATAATTTGTATTT
ATACGAAAATCAGTTAGTGGAATTTTCTACAAAAACATGTTATCTATAGATAATTTTGTTGCAAAATATG
TTGACTATGACAAAGATTGTATGTATATACCTTTAATGTATTCTCATTTTCTTATGTATTTATAATGGCA
ATGATGATACTGATGATATTTTAAGATGATGCCAGACCACAGGCTGATTTCTGCGTCTTTTGCCGAACGC
AGTGCATGTGCGGTTGTTGTTTTTTGGAATAGTTTCAATTTTCGGACTGTCCGCTTTGATTTCAGTTTCT
TGGCTTATTCAAAAAGCAAAGTAAAGCCAAAAAAGCGAGATGGCAATACCAAATGCGGCAAAACGGTAGT
GGAAGGAAAGGGGTGCGGGGCAGCGGAAGGAAGGGTGGGGCGGGGCGTGGCGGGGTCTGTGGCTGGGCGC
GACGTCACCGACGTTGGAGCCACTCCTTTGACCATGTGTGCGTGTGTGTATTATTCGTGTCTCGCCACTC
GCCGGTTGTTTTTTTCTTTTTATCTCGCTCTCTCTAGCGCCATCTCGTACGCATGCTCAACGCACCGCAT
GTTGCCGTGTCCTTTATGCGTCATTTTGGCTCGAAATAGGCAATTATTTAAACAAAGATTAGTCAACGAA
AACGCTAAAATAAATAAGTCTACAATATGGTTACTTATTGCCATGTGTGTGCAGCCAACGATAGCAACAA
AAGCAACAACACAGTGGCTTTCCCTCTTTCACTTTTTGTTTGCAAGCGCGTGCGAGCAAGACGGCACGAC
CGGCAAACGCAATTACGCTGACAAAGAGCAGACGAAGTTTTGGCCGAAAAACATCAAGGCGCCTGATACG
AATGCATTTGCAATAACAATTGCGATATTTAATATTGTTTATGAAGCTGTTTGACTTCAAAACACACAAA
AAAAAAAATAAAACAAATTATTTGAAAGAGAATTAGGAATCGGACAGCTTATCGTTACGGGCTAACAGCA
CACCGAGACGAAATAGCTTACCTGACGTCACAGCCTCTGGAAGAACTGCCGCCAAGCAGAGAGAGAGAGA
AAAAGAGGGAGAGCAGCTTAGACCGCATGTGCTTGTGTGTGAGGCGTCTCTCTCTTCGTCTCCTGTTTGC
GCAAACGCATAGACTGCACTGAGAAAATCGATTACCTATTTTTTATGAATGAATATTTGCACTATTACTA
TTCAAAACTATTAAGATAGCAATCACATTCAATAGCCAAATACTATACCACCTGAGCGATGCAACGAAAT
GATCAATTTGAGCAAAAATGCTGCATATTTAGGACGGCATCATTATAGAAATGCTTCTTGCTGTGTACTT
TTCTCTCGTCTGGCAGCTGTTTCGCCGTTATTGTTAAAACCGGCTTAAGTTAGGTGTGTTTTCTACGACT
AGTGATGCCCCTACTAGAAGATGTGTGTTGCACAAATGTCCCTGAATAACCAATTTGAAGTGCAGATAGC
AGTAAACGTAAGCTAATATGAATATTATTTAACTGTAATGTTTTAATATCGCTGGACATTACTAATAAAC
CCACTATAAACACATGTACATATGTATGTTTTGGCATACAATGAGTAGTTGGGGAAAAAATGTGTAAAAG
CACCGTGACCATCACAGCATAAAGATAACCAGCTGAAGTATCGAATATGAGTAACCCCCAAATTGAATCA
CATGCCGCAACTGATAGGACCCATGGAAGTACACTCTTCATGGCGATATACAAGACACACACAAGCACGA
ACACCCAGTTGCGGAGGAAATTCTCCGTAAATGAAAACCCAATCGGCGAACAATTCATACCCATATATGG
TAAAAGTTTTGAACGCGACTTGAGAGCGGAGAGCATTGCGGCTGATAAGGTTTTAGCGCTAAGCGGGCTT
TATAAAACGGGCTGCGGGACCAGTTTTCATATCACTACCGTTTGAGTTCTTGTGCTGTGTGGATACTCCT
CCCGACACAAAGCCGCTCCATCAGCCAGCAGTCGTCTAATCCAGAGACCCCGGATCGGGGTACCAACATG
GACGCACAAACACGACGACGTGAGCGTCGCGCTGAGAAACAAGCTCAATGGAAAGCTGCAAACGGTGGAT
CTCCTCCACATATGGCTTACCCATACGATGTTCCAGATTACGCTCCTCCAAGCTTGATGGCTGCGACGAG
AAAATTGCAAGGCGAAATTGATCGATGTTTAAAAAAGGTAGCAGAGGGCGTTGAAACGTTTGAGGATATT
TGGAAAAAAGTACACAATGCGACAAACACCAATCAGAAGCAAAAACATCTGCAGGAGAAGTATGAGGCAG
ACCTCAAAAAGGAAATCAAGGAATTGCAACGACTTCGCGACCAAATTAAATCATGGATTGCATCAGCTGA
AATTAAGGATAAGAGCTCCCTTCTTGAGAATCGACGTCTCATTGAAACACAAATGGAACGCTTTAAGGTG
GTTGAGCGCGAGACGAAAACAAAAGCCTACTCCAAGGAAGGCTTGGGGGCTGCACAAAAAATGGACCCAG
CTCAACGCATCAAGGATGATGCGCGTAACTGGCTAACGTCCAGTATTTCGAGCTTGCAGATTCAGATCGA
TCAATACGAATCCGAAATTGAGAGCCTGCTGGCCGGAAAGAAAAAGCGCCTAGACCGTGATAAACAAGAA
CGTATGGACGATCTTCGCGGCAAACTGGATCGTCACAAATTCCATATTACCAAATTGGAGACATTGCTGC
GATTGTTGGATAACGATGGAGTGGAGGCTGAACAAGTTAATAAAATTAAGGATGACGTGGAGTATTATAT
CGACAGTAGCCAGGAACCCGATTTCGAAGAGAACGAATTTATTTATGACGACATTATCGGATTGGACGAG
GTCGAACTTTCGGGAACCGCCACGACCGATTCCAATAATTCCAATGAAACCTCCGGAAGTCCCTCCTCGG
TGACGAGCGGCGGATCGCCCAGTCAAAGCCCAGTGACCGTCCAGCAGATCCTAAATACAAGCAGCCAAGG
TGCTGCCTCGTCCGGCTCCTCCGCTGCCTCCGCTGCGTTGTTCCAACAACAATTGACCGCCGCTCAGTCC
AACGGAAATAACGTCGGATATGCCTCCGATACGTCGGCTGCCTCATCCTCAGCCACCACCTCAACCGACC
CAGCCGGAGGAACGGTCGCCGTTAACTGCGTCGGCGGTCTTGCTGACAAGCGTAATAAGAGCAGCGAAAG
CAATGCCCTAAAATTGAAACCACAACCTCATCAACTTATAAAACCTACCCCTGTACGAGCCACGGCCAAG
CTGCCTCTGAGCAGTGATACCCAAGTCAATAAGATTGTCAGTTCAACTCCCAGCAAAAATCAGCAACAGC
TGCCTACAGCAGCTTCAATCGTTGCAACCTCCGCTATGCAATCGCAAAGCAGTATCGGAAGTTGCAGCTC
CACTGGAGGAACGGGAGCATCTCAATCAGCTTCTAGTGGTAACAATCCTGGTAACAATCCTGCGGTTCAG
CCAAATGCTCCAACGCCTGGTCAAAGCGGCATTGCCGCTGCAGCAGCTTCGACTAATGTTGTTTCGGCGA
CGATTGTGAGCAGCGCCAATGTTCAAGGCCAATCTGTGATCCAACCAACACCAACAATTGCATTTGCTGC
AGTAGCAAAACACAATACATCACTCCTGGAAAATGGTCCTGTTTTGCAACAGCAACTAGCAGTAACTCCT
ACTGTGGCAGCTATCGTAGGAGCTGGAACGCAGGCGCAGCAAAAACATGTGCCACCATTATCCAATCTTC
AAACAAATTCCCCTCACATACAAAATGGTCTTCCTGTCTCGGACAGTACTAATGACAACAGCTGCAATGT
CGTCGATACGATTTCTCTAAAAACAATGGCACAGGATGCTATTAATCGATCTGCGATCGATCCTAATTCA
CTGAATCAGCAGCAAACAAGCAGCATCGATCTGAGACAGCCGCAGTCGCAGAAATCACTTCTCCAACATT
TCAACTCTGAAACCAACACGAATCAACAGCAATTGACATCGCAGCAGCAGCAACAGCTTCAGAATAACTC
CCTTGCTGCGACCACAGGTTCTAACAACGGAACTTCAACTGGTAGTGGTCTCATGAATGTAGCAAACGCT
ACTGGTCAGCCTATCAGCGGCAATGCCAAAACGCATGCGTGCCAACCCCAACAGATGGCCACGACGGAAG
CGCACATTCCCACACTGCTTGGTGTGACACCACTTGGGCCAACACCACTTCAAAAGGAGCACCAAATGCA
GTTCCAAATGATGGAAGCTGCCTACTATCACCTGCCACAGCCTATGGACACGGAAAAGCTACAAACGTAC
TTTCATCGCGCACCAGTGCTCACGCCATCGCACTATCCCCAGGCACAGATGCCAATATATGATACAGTTG
AGTTTTATCAACGACTCTCAACGGAGACCCTTGCTTTTGTGTTCGCCTATATGGAGGGCTCCAAGGCCCA
GTATCTAGCGGCCAAGGCCTTAAAAAAGCAGAGCTGGCGTTTCCACACAAAGTATATGATGTGGTTTCAA
AGGCACGAGGAGCCGAAGATTATCAACGATGATTACGAACAGGGTACGTACATCTATGCTGATTATGAAA
AGTGGAGTCAGCGAAAGAAGGAGGGATTCACCTTTGAATACAAGTACTTAGAGGACAAGGAGCTGAATTG
AGGCGGCCGCTCGAGTCTAGAGGGCCCGCGGTTCGAAGGTAAGCCTATCCCTAACCCTCTCCTCGGTCTC
GATTCTACGCGTACCGGTCATCATCACCATCACCATTGAGTTTAAACCCGCTGATCAGCCTCGACTGTGC
CTTCTAAGGCCTGAGCTCGCTGATCAGCCTCGATCGAGGATCCAGACATGATAAGATACATTGATGAGTT
TGGACAAACCACAACTAGAATGCAGTGAAAAAAATGCTTTATTTGTGAAATTTGTGATGCTATTGCTTTA
TTTGTAACCATTATAAGCTGCAATAAACAAGTTAACAACAACAATTGCATTCATTTTATGTTTCAGGTTC
AGGGGGAGGTGTGGGAGGTTTTTTAAAGCAAGTAAAACCTCTACAAATGTGGTATGGCTGATTATGATCA
GTCGACCGATGCCCTTGAGAGCCTTCAACCCAGTCAGCTCCTTCCGGTGGGCGCGGGGCATGACTATCGT
CGCCGCACTTATGACTGTCTTCTTTATCATGCAACTCGTAGGACAGGTGCCGGCAGCGCTCTGGGTCATT
TTCGGCGAGGACCGCTTTCGCTGGAGCGCGACGATGATCGGCCTGTCGCTTGCGGTATTCGGAATCTTGC
ACGCCCTCGCTCAAGCCTTCGTCACTGGTCCCGCCACCAAACGTTTCGGCGAGAAGCAGGCCATTATCGC
CGGCATGGCGGCCGACGCGCTGGGCTACGTCTTGCTGGCGTTCGCGACGCGAGGCTGGATGGCCTTCCCC
ATTATGATTCTTCTCGCTTCCGGCGGCATCGGGATGCCCGCGTTGCAGGCCATGCTGTCCAGGCAGGTAG
ATGACGACCATCAGGGACAGCTTCAAGGATCGCTCGCGGCTCTTACCAGCCAGCAAAAGGCCAGGAACCG
TAAAAAGGCCGCGTTGCTGGCGTTTTTCCATAGGCTCCGCCCCCCTGACGAGCATCACAAAAATCGACGC
TCAAGTCAGAGGTGGCGAAACCCGACAGGACTATAAAGATACCAGGCGTTTCCCCCTGGAAGCTCCCTCG
TGCGCTCTCCTGTTCCGACCCTGCCGCTTACCGGATACCTGTCCGCCTTTCTCCCTTCGGGAAGCGTGGC
GCTTTCTCAATGCTCACGCTGTAGGTATCTCAGTTCGGTGTAGGTCGTTCGCTCCAAGCTGGGCTGTGTG
CACGAACCCCCCGTTCAGCCCGACCGCTGCGCCTTATCCGGTAACTATCGTCTTGAGTCCAACCCGGTAA
GACACGACTTATCGCCACTGGCAGCAGCCACTGGTAACAGGATTAGCAGAGCGAGGTATGTAGGCGGTGC
TACAGAGTTCTTGAAGTGGTGGCCTAACTACGGCTACACTAGAAGGACAGTATTTGGTATCTGCGCTCTG
CTGAAGCCAGTTACCTTCGGAAAAAGAGTTGGTAGCTCTTGATCCGGCAAACAAACCACCGCTGGTAGCG
GTGGTTTTTTTGTTTGCAAGCAGCAGATTACGCGCAGAAAAAAAGGATCTCAAGAAGATCCTTTGATCTT
TTCTACGGGGTCTGACGCTCAGTGGAACGAAAACTCACGTTAAGGGATTTTGGTCATGAGATTATCAAAA
AGGATCTTCACCTAGATCCTTTTAAATTAAAAATGAAGTTTTAAATCAATCTAAAGTATATATGAGTAAA
CTTGGTCTGACAGTTACCAATGCTTAATCAGTGAGGCACCTATCTCAGCGATCTGTCTATTTCGTTCATC
CATAGTTGCCTGACTCCCCGTCGTGTAGATAACTACGATACGGGAGGGCTTACCATCTGGCCCCAGTGCT
GCAATGATACCGCGAGACCCACGCTCACCGGCTCCAGATTTATCAGCAATAAACCAGCCAGCCGGAAGGG
CCGAGCGCAGAAGTGGTCCTGCAACTTTATCCGCCTCCATCCAGTCTATTAATTGTTGCCGGGAAGCTAG
AGTAAGTAGTTCGCCAGTTAATAGTTTGCGCAACGTTGTTGCCATTGCTGCAGGCATCGTGGTGTCACGC
TCGTCGTTTGGTATGGCTTCATTCAGCTCCGGTTCCCAACGATCAAGGCGAGTTACATGATCCCCCATGT
TGTGCAAAAAAGCGGTTAGCTCCTTCGGTCCTCCGATCGTTGTCAGAAGTAAGTTGGCCGCAGTGTTATC
ACTCATGGTTATGGCAGCACTGCATAATTCTCTTACTGTCATGCCATCCGTAAGATGCTTTTCTGTGACT
GGTGAGTACTCAACCAAGTCATTCTGAGAATAGTGTATGCGGCGACCGAGTTGCTCTTGCCCGGCGTCAA
CACGGGATAATACCGCGCCACATAGCAGAACTTTAAAAGTGCTCATCATTGGAAAACGTTCTTCGGGGCG
AAAACTCTCAAGGATCTTACCGCTGTTGAGATCCAGTTCGATGTAACCCACTCGTGCACCCAACTGATCT
TCAGCATCTTTTACTTTCACCAGCGTTTCTGGGTGAGCAAAAACAGGAAGGCAAAATGCCGCAAAAAAGG
GAATAAGGGCGACACGGAAATGTTGAATACTCATACTCTTCCTTTTTCAATATTATTGAAGCATTTATCA
GGGTTATTGTCTCATGAGCGGATACATATTTGAATGTATTTAGAAAAATAAACAAATAGGGGTTCCGCGC
ACATTTCCCCGAAAAGTGCCACCTGACGTCTAAGAAACCATTATTATCATGACATTAACCTATAAAAATA
GGCGTATCACGAGGCCCTTTCGT
Features (pLannotate 1.2.2; 10 found; start..end, strand, type, name):
     56..2568    +  promoter       Ac5 promoter: Drosophila melanogaster actin 5C promoter
   2588..2653    +  CDS            N (fragment): REGN_LAMBD - Experimental evidence at protein level: Swiss-Prot protein existence level 1. Plays a role as a transcriptional antitermination factor that allows the virus to initiate its lytic phase. Activates expression of the delayed viral early genes by modifying host RNA polymerase (RNAP) into a form that is resistant to termination signals. This antitermination function requires the host NusA protein which serves to stabilize the interaction between antitermination protein N and host RNA polymerase. From Escherichia phage lambda (Bacteriophage lambda).
   2678..2704    +  CDS            3xHA (fragment): three tandem HA epitope tags
   5288..5329    +  CDS            V5 tag: epitope tag from simian virus 5
   5429..5563    -  polyA_signal   SV40 poly(A) signal: SV40 polyadenylation signal
   5586..5670    -  CDS            large T antigen (fragment): large T antigen from SV40 (simian virus 40)
   5671..6141    +  CDS            TcR (fragment): tetracycline efflux protein; tet; confers resistance to tetracycline
   6185..6773    -  rep_origin     ori: high-copy-number ColE1/pMB1/pBR322/pUC origin of replication
   6944..7804    -  CDS            AmpR: β-lactamase; bla; confers resistance to ampicillin, carbenicillin, and related antibiotics
   7805..7909    -  promoter       AmpR promoter: bla
