[The description below was written by a language model from this plasmid's Addgene catalogue record and pLannotate feature annotations shown in this document.]
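Description:
pAc5.1B-lambdaN-HA-DmNot3-mut1-dsRNAres_Q is an insect expression plasmid of about 8 kb for producing a tagged variant of Drosophila melanogaster Not3 (CG8426), a subunit of the CCR4-NOT complex. The catalogue lists the backbone as unknown, although the name and the annotated parts point to a pAc5.1-type vector. Expression is driven by the constitutive Drosophila actin 5C (Ac5) promoter and terminated by an SV40 polyadenylation signal. In bacteria the plasmid is maintained through a ColE1/pUC-type origin and selected with ampicillin via the bla gene and its promoter. The record lists it as low copy despite the feature table's high-copy annotation of the origin. Short fragments annotated as tetracycline resistance and SV40 large T antigen appear to be non-functional backbone remnants.

The coding region begins with a short fragment of the bacteriophage lambda N protein, followed by an HA epitope. The unannotated stretch downstream of the tags presumably holds the Not3 insert. The lambda N peptide binds boxB RNA hairpins, so fusions of this type are commonly used to tether a protein to a boxB-containing reporter mRNA and test its effect on that transcript. The record itself states only insect expression as the purpose. A vector-derived V5 tag lies after the insert, but the record does not say whether it is in frame and translated. The "dsRNAres" label implies the sequence was altered to escape dsRNA-mediated knockdown of the endogenous gene, which would suit complementation experiments in fly cells. The nature of "mut1" is not defined. The only recorded change is one silent mutation relative to the NCBI reference. The depositor sequence may be theoretical rather than fully verified.
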