Addgene plasmid #147282: pAc5.1B-lambdaN-HA-DmNot3-mut1-dsRNAres_Q
Purpose: Insect Expression of DmNot3-mut1-dsRNAres
Depositing lab: Elisa Izaurralde. Depositing organization: Max Planck Institute for Developmental Biology.
Backbone
  Vector backbone: Unknown
  Vector type: Insect Expression
Growth in bacteria
  Bacterial resistance: Ampicillin, 100 μg/mL
  Growth temperature: 37°C
  Growth strain: DH5alpha
  Copy number: Low Copy
Gene/Insert
  Gene/Insert name: DmNot3-mut1-dsRNAres (alt names: leathal (2)NC136; CG8426)
  Species: D. melanogaster (fly)
  Mutation: one silent mutation compared to the sequence given by NCBI: NM_136332.2.
  Entrez Gene: Not3 (a.k.a. Dmel_CG8426, CG8426, CNOT3, Dmel\CG8426, NOT3, NOT3.5, NOT3/5, l(2)NC136, not3, not3/5)
  Cloning method: Unknown
Terms and licenses: Academic/Nonprofit Terms; Industry Terms: Not Available to Industry
Depositor comments: Plasmids from this collection were made available to the research community and donated after the lab closed. Please note that the sequence provided by the depositing laboratory may be theoretical/predicted or based on Sanger sequencing results. There may be discrepancies between sequencing results obtained by Addgene and the depositor sequence. If an Addgene verified sequence is not available, please contact before placing your order to request that our lab fully sequence the plasmid.
How to cite: pAc5.1B-lambdaN-HA-DmNot3-mut1-dsRNAres_Q was a gift from Elisa Izaurralde (Addgene plasmid # 147282 ; http://n2t.net/addgene:147282 ; RRID:Addgene_147282)
